Addgene plasmid #185786: pET28a-eGFP-P(11)4
Purpose: Encodes enhanced green fluorescent protein linked to P(11)4 self-assembling peptide via a GS-linker sequence
Depositing lab: Lizhong He. Depositing organization: Monash University. Publication: Custom Design of Protein Particles as Multifunctional Biomaterials. Shanbhag BK, Liu C, Pradeep GC, Younas T, Hu KKY, Fulcher AJ, Struwe WB, Steer D, Dumsday G, Harper IS, Kukura P, Haritos VS, He L. Adv. Funct. Mater. 2022, 32, 2108039 10.1002/adfm.202108039.
Backbone
  Vector backbone: pET28a
  Vector type: Bacterial Expression
Growth in bacteria
  Bacterial resistance: Kanamycin, 50 μg/mL
  Growth temperature: 37°C
  Growth strain: DH5alpha
  Copy number: High Copy
Gene/Insert
  Gene/Insert name: eGFP-P(11)4
  Species: Aequorea victoria
  Promoter: T7
  Tag / fusion protein: His-tag (N terminal on insert)
  Cloning method: Restriction Enzyme; 5′ cloning site NcoI (not destroyed); 3′ cloning site XhoI (not destroyed)
  Sequencing primers: 5′ NA
Terms and licenses: Academic/Nonprofit Terms; Industry Terms: Not Available to Industry
How to cite: pET28a-eGFP-P(11)4 was a gift from Lizhong He (Addgene plasmid # 185786 ; http://n2t.net/addgene:185786 ; RRID:Addgene_185786)
