[The description below was written by a language model from this plasmid's Addgene catalogue record and pLannotate feature annotations shown in this document.]
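Description:
pET28a-eGFP-P(11)4 is a bacterial expression plasmid of about 6 kb, built on the pET28a backbone, that produces enhanced green fluorescent protein (from Aequorea victoria) fused through a glycine-serine linker to the P(11)4 self-assembling peptide. It replicates in E. coli from a ColE1/pBR322-type origin, with the rop gene and bom region of pBR322 also annotated. The catalogue lists it as high copy, although rop normally moderates copy number. Selection is by kanamycin through the aph(3')-Ia gene. An f1 origin is also present, as are short tetracycline-resistance fragments that are non-functional backbone remnants.

The fusion was cloned between NcoI and XhoI. It sits downstream of a T7 promoter with an adjacent lac operator and the T7 gene 10 ribosome binding site, and is followed by the T7 terminator. The plasmid-borne lacI gene supplies repressor, so expression is held off until induction with IPTG in a host that provides T7 RNA polymerase. A 6xHis tag is annotated immediately upstream of the fluorescent protein, matching the recorded N-terminal His-tag for affinity purification. The automated annotation labels the fluorescent protein as rsEGFP2, which is most likely a nearest-match call for the closely related eGFP described in the catalogue. The linker and P(11)4 peptide are not annotated separately but presumably occupy the unannotated stretch after the GFP coding region. A second His-tag sequence from the vector lies further downstream, and the record does not say whether it is translated.

According to the associated publication title, the construct was used in designing protein particles as multifunctional biomaterials, where the peptide drives assembly and eGFP serves as a fluorescent model cargo.
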