Features (pLannotate 1.2.2; 20 found; start..end, strand, type, name):
   1014..1091    -  promoter       lacI promoter: lacI
   1099..1378    -  CDS            TcR (fragment): tetracycline efflux protein; tet; confers resistance to tetracycline
   1400..1418    +  promoter       T7 promoter: promoter for bacteriophage T7 RNA polymerase
   1419..1443    +  protein_bind   lac operator: The lac repressor binds to the lac operator to inhibit transcription in E. coli. This inhibition can be relieved by adding lactose or isopropyl-β-D-thiogalactopyranoside (IPTG). lac repressor encoded by lacI
   1458..1480    +  RBS            RBS: efficient ribosome binding site from bacteriophage T7 gene 10 (Olins and Rangwala, 1989)
   1493..1510    +  CDS            7xHis (fragment): 6xHis affinity tag
   1520..2236    +  CDS            rsEGFP2: rsEGFP2 is a photoswitchable green fluorescent protein published in 2012, derived from Aequorea victoria. It is reported to be a rapidly-maturing monomer with moderate acid sensitivity.
   2312..2329    +  CDS            9xHis (fragment): 9xHis affinity tag
   2339..2388    +  CDS            SET1 (fragment): solubility-enhancement tag derived from T7 phage gene 10B
   2396..2443    +  terminator     T7 terminator: transcription terminator for bacteriophage T7 RNA polymerase
   2480..2908    +  rep_origin     f1 ori (sequence partly withheld): f1 bacteriophage origin of replication; arrow indicates direction of (+) strand synthesis
   2961..3018    +  promoter       AmpR promoter (fragment): bla
   3027..3842    -  CDS            KanR: aminoglycoside phosphotransferase; aph(3')-Ia; confers resistance to kanamycin in bacteria or G418 (Geneticin®) in eukaryotes
   3964..4552    +  rep_origin     ori: high-copy-number ColE1/pMB1/pBR322/pUC origin of replication
   4738..4877    -  misc_feature   bom: basis of mobility region from pBR322
   4979..5170    -  CDS            rop: Rop protein, which maintains plasmids at low copy number; rop
   5187..5567    +  CDS            YPB1_ECOLX: Protein predicted: Swiss-Prot protein existence level 4. From Escherichia coli.
   5639..5930    -  CDS            TcR (fragment): tetracycline efflux protein; tet; confers resistance to tetracycline
   5945..5966    -  protein_bind   CAP binding site: CAP binding activates transcription in the presence of cAMP. E. coli catabolite activator protein
   5979..1013    -  CDS            lacI (across the origin): lac repressor; lacI; The lac repressor binds to the lac operator to inhibit transcription in E. coli. This inhibition can be relieved by adding lactose or isopropyl-β-D-thiogalactopyranoside (IPTG).
>Addgene plasmid #185786 | pET28a-eGFP-P(11)4 | addgene full sequence | sequence record 367550 | Addgene NGS Result
GAGGCGGTTTGCGTATTGGGCGCCAGGGTGGTTTTTCTTTTCACCAGTGAGACGGGCAACAGCTGATTGC
CCTTCACCGCCTGGCCCTGAGAGAGTTGCAGCAAGCGGTCCACGCTGGTTTGCCCCAGCAGGCGAAAATC
CTGTTTGATGGTGGTTAACGGCGGGATATAACATGAGCTGTCTTCGGTATCGTCGTATCCCACTACCGAG
ATATCCGCACCAACGCGCAGCCCGGACTCGGTAATGGCGCGCATTGCGCCCAGCGCCATCTGATCGTTGG
CAACCAGCATCGCAGTGGGAACGATGCCCTCATTCAGCATTTGCATGGTTTGTTGAAAACCGGACATGGC
ACTCCAGTCGCCTTCCCGTTCCGCTATCGGCTGAATTTGATTGCGAGTGAGATATTTATGCCAGCCAGCC
AGACGCAGACGCGCCGAGACAGAACTTAATGGGCCCGCTAACAGCGCGATTTGCTGGTGACCCAATGCGA
CCAGATGCTCCACGCCCAGTCGCGTACCGTCTTCATGGGAGAAAATAATACTGTTGATGGGTGTCTGGTC
AGAGACATCAAGAAATAACGCCGGAACATTAGTGCAGGCAGCTTCCACAGCAATGGCATCCTGGTCATCC
AGCGGATAGTTAATGATCAGCCCACTGACGCGTTGCGCGAGAAGATTGTGCACCGCCGCTTTACAGGCTT
CGACGCCGCTTCGTTCTACCATCGACACCACCACGCTGGCACCCAGTTGATCGGCGCGAGATTTAATCGC
CGCGACAATTTGCGACGGCGCGTGCAGGGCCAGACTGGAGGTGGCAACGCCAATCAGCAACGACTGTTTG
CCCGCCAGTTGTTGTGCCACGCGGTTGGGAATGTAATTCAGCTCCGCCATCGCCGCTTCCACTTTTTCCC
GCGTTTTCGCAGAAACGTGGCTGGCCTGGTTCACCACGCGGGAAACGGTCTGATAAGAGACACCGGCATA
CTCTGCGACATCGTATAACGTTACTGGTTTCACATTCACCACCCTGAATTGACTCTCTTCCGGGCGCTAT
CATGCCATACCGCGAAAGGTTTTGCGCCATTCGATGGTGTCCGGGATCTCGACGCTCTCCCTTATGCGAC
TCCTGCATTAGGAAGCAGCCCAGTAGTAGGTTGAGGCCGTTGAGCACCGCCGCCGCAAGGAATGGTGCAT
GCAAGGAGATGGCGCCCAACAGTCCCCCGGCCACGGGGCCTGCCACCATACCCACGCCGAAACAAGCGCT
CATGAGCCCGAAGTGGCGAGCCCGATCTTCCCCATCGGTGATGTCGGCGATATAGGCGCCAGCAACCGCA
CCTGTGGCGCCGGTGATGCCGGCCACGATGCGTCCGGCGTAGAGGATCGAGATCTCGATCCCGCGAAATT
AATACGACTCACTATAGGGGAATTGTGAGCGGATAACAATTCCCCTCTAGAAATAATTTTGTTTAACTTT
AAGAAGGAGATATACCATGGGCCATCACCATCACCATCACACCGATCCGATGGTCTCTAAAGGTGAAGAA
CTGTTTACGGGCGTGGTTCCGATTCTGGTTGAACTGGATGGTGACGTCAATGGCCATAAATTCAGCGTTT
CTGGCGAAGGTGAAGGCGACGCAACCTATGGTAAACTGACGCTGAAATTTATCTGCACCACCGGTAAACT
GCCGGTGCCGTGGCCGACCCTGGTTACCACCCTGGCGTATGGCGTGCTGTGTTTTTCCCGCTACCCGGAT
CACATGAAACAGCACGACTTTTTCAAAAGCGCTATGCCGGAAGGTTACGTTCAAGAACGTACCATTTTCT
TTAAAGATGACGGCAACTACAAAACCCGCGCCGAAGTCAAATTTGAAGGTGATACGCTGGTGAACCGTAT
TGAACTGAAAGGCATCGATTTCAAAGAAGACGGTAATATCCTGGGCCATAAACTGGAATATAACTACAAT
AGCCACAACGTGTATATTATGGCGGATAAACAGAAAAACGGTATCAAATCTAACTTCAAAATCCGTCATA
ATATCGAAGATGGCAGTGTTCAGCTGGCCGACCACTATCAGCAAAACACCCCGATTGGTGATGGCCCGGT
CCTGCTGCCGGACAATCATTACCTGAGTACGCAGTCCAAACTGTCAAAAGATCCGAACGAAAAACGCGAC
CACATGGTCCTGCTGGAATTTGTGACCGCGGCCGGTATCACGCTGGGCATGGATGAACTGTACAAAGGCG
GTGGCGGTTCGGGCGGTGGCGGTAGCCAGCAACGTTTTGAATGGGAATTTGAACAGCAATAATAACTCGA
GCACCACCACCACCACCACTGAGATCCGGCTGCTAACAAAGCCCGAAAGGAAGCTGAGTTGGCTGCTGCC
ACCGCTGAGCAATAACTAGCATAACCCCTTGGGGCCTCTAAACGGGTCTTGAGGGGTTTTTTGCTGAAAG
GAGGAACTATATCCGGATTGGCGAATGGG
[124 nt withheld, positions 2480-2603]
C
[91 nt withheld, positions 2605-2695]
A
[49 nt withheld, positions 2697-2745]
CCTTTGACGTTGGAGTCCACGTTCTTT
[37 nt withheld, positions 2773-2809]
ACCCTATCTCGGTCTATTCTTTTGATTTATAAGGGATTTTGCCGATTTCGGCCTATTGGTTAAAAAATGA
GCTGATTTAACAAAAATTTAACGCGAATTTTAACAAAATATTAACGCTTACAATTTAGGTGGCACTTTTC
GGGGAAATGTGCGCGGAACCCCTATTTGTTTATTTTTCTAAATACATTCAAATATGTATCCGCTCATGAA
TTAATTCTTAGAAAAACTCATCGAGCATCAAATGAAACTGCAATTTATTCATATCAGGATTATCAATACC
ATATTTTTGAAAAAGCCGTTTCTGTAATGAAGGAGAAAACTCACCGAGGCAGTTCCATAGGATGGCAAGA
TCCTGGTATCGGTCTGCGATTCCGACTCGTCCAACATCAATACAACCTATTAATTTCCCCTCGTCAAAAA
TAAGGTTATCAAGTGAGAAATCACCATGAGTGACGACTGAATCCGGTGAGAATGGCAAAAGTTTATGCAT
TTCTTTCCAGACTTGTTCAACAGGCCAGCCATTACGCTCGTCATCAAAATCACTCGCATCAACCAAACCG
TTATTCATTCGTGATTGCGCCTGAGCGAGACGAAATACGCGATCGCTGTTAAAAGGACAATTACAAACAG
GAATCGAATGCAACCGGCGCAGGAACACTGCCAGCGCATCAACAATATTTTCACCTGAATCAGGATATTC
TTCTAATACCTGGAATGCTGTTTTCCCGGGGATCGCAGTGGTGAGTAACCATGCATCATCAGGAGTACGG
ATAAAATGCTTGATGGTCGGAAGAGGCATAAATTCCGTCAGCCAGTTTAGTCTGACCATCTCATCTGTAA
CATCATTGGCAACGCTACCTTTGCCATGTTTCAGAAACAACTCTGGCGCATCGGGCTTCCCATACAATCG
ATAGATTGTCGCACCTGATTGCCCGACATTATCGCGAGCCCATTTATACCCATATAAATCAGCATCCATG
TTGGAATTTAATCGCGGCCTAGAGCAAGACGTTTCCCGTTGAATATGGCTCATAACACCCCTTGTATTAC
TGTTTATGTAAGCAGACAGTTTTATTGTTCATGACCAAAATCCCTTAACGTGAGTTTTCGTTCCACTGAG
CGTCAGACCCCGTAGAAAAGATCAAAGGATCTTCTTGAGATCCTTTTTTTCTGCGCGTAATCTGCTGCTT
GCAAACAAAAAAACCACCGCTACCAGCGGTGGTTTGTTTGCCGGATCAAGAGCTACCAACTCTTTTTCCG
AAGGTAACTGGCTTCAGCAGAGCGCAGATACCAAATACTGTCCTTCTAGTGTAGCCGTAGTTAGGCCACC
ACTTCAAGAACTCTGTAGCACCGCCTACATACCTCGCTCTGCTAATCCTGTTACCAGTGGCTGCTGCCAG
TGGCGATAAGTCGTGTCTTACCGGGTTGGACTCAAGACGATAGTTACCGGATAAGGCGCAGCGGTCGGGC
TGAACGGGGGGTTCGTGCACACAGCCCAGCTTGGAGCGAACGACCTACACCGAACTGAGATACCTACAGC
GTGAGCTATGAGAAAGCGCCACGCTTCCCGAAGGGAGAAAGGCGGACAGGTATCCGGTAAGCGGCAGGGT
CGGAACAGGAGAGCGCACGAGGGAGCTTCCAGGGGGAAACGCCTGGTATCTTTATAGTCCTGTCGGGTTT
CGCCACCTCTGACTTGAGCGTCGATTTTTGTGATGCTCGTCAGGGGGGCGGAGCCTATGGAAAAACGCCA
GCAACGCGGCCTTTTTACGGTTCCTGGCCTTTTGCTGGCCTTTTGCTCACATGTTCTTTCCTGCGTTATC
CCCTGATTCTGTGGATAACCGTATTACCGCCTTTGAGTGAGCTGATACCGCTCGCCGCAGCCGAACGACC
GAGCGCAGCGAGTCAGTGAGCGAGGAAGCGGAAGAGCGCCTGATGCGGTATTTTCTCCTTACGCATCTGT
GCGGTATTTCACACCGCAATGGTGCACTCTCAGTACAATCTGCTCTGATGCCGCATAGTTAAGCCAGTAT
ACACTCCGCTATCGCTACGTGACTGGGTCATGGCTGCGCCCCGACACCCGCCAACACCCGCTGACGCGCC
CTGACGGGCTTGTCTGCTCCCGGCATCCGCTTACAGACAAGCTGTGACCGTCTCCGGGAGCTGCATGTGT
CAGAGGTTTTCACCGTCATCACCGAAACGCGCGAGGCAGCTGCGGTAAAGCTCATCAGCGTGGTCGTGAA
GCGATTCACAGATGTCTGCCTGTTCATCCGCGTCCAGCTCGTTGAGTTTCTCCAGAAGCGTTAATGTCTG
GCTTCTGATAAAGCGGGCCATGTTAAGGGCGGTTTTTTCCTGTTTGGTCACTGATGCCTCCGTGTAAGGG
GGATTTCTGTTCATGGGGGTAATGATACCGATGAAACGAGAGAGGATGCTCACGATACGGGTTACTGATG
ATGAACATGCCCGGTTACTGGAACGTTGTGAGGGTAAACAACTGGCGGTATGGATGCGGCGGGACCAGAG
AAAAATCACTCAGGGTCAATGCCAGCGCTTCGTTAATACAGATGTAGGTGTTCCACAGGGTAGCCAGCAG
CATCCTGCGATGCAGATCCGGAACATAATGGTGCAGGGCGCTGACTTCCGCGTTTCCAGACTTTACGAAA
CACGGAAACCGAAGACCATTCATGTTGTTGCTCAGGTCGCAGACGTTTTGCAGCAGCAGTCGCTTCACGT
TCGCTCGCGTATCGGTGATTCATTCTGCTAACCAGTAAGGCAACCCCGCCAGCCTAGCCGGGTCCTCAAC
GACAGGAGCACGATCATGCGCACCCGTGGGGCCGCCATGCCGGCGATAATGGCCTGCTTCTCGCCGAAAC
GTTTGGTGGCGGGACCAGTGACGAAGGCTTGAGCGAGGGCGTGCAAGATTCCGAATACCGCAAGCGACAG
GCCGATCATCGTCGCGCTCCAGCGAAAGCGGTCCTCGCCGAAAATGACCCAGAGCGCTGCCGGCACCTGT
CCTACGAGTTGCATGATAAAGAAGACAGTCATAAGTGCGGCGACGATAGTCATGCCCCGCGCCCACCGGA
AGGAGCTGACTGGGTTGAAGGCTCTCAAGGGCATCGGTCGAGATCCCGGTGCCTAATGAGTGAGCTAACT
TACATTAATTGCGTTGCGCTCACTGCCCGCTTTCCAGTCGGGAAACCTGTCGTGCCAGCTGCATTAATGA
ATCGGCCAACGCGCGGGGA
