>Addgene plasmid #185786 | pET28a-eGFP-P(11)4 | addgene full sequence | sequence record 369137 | Author Sequence
CCATGGGCCATCACCATCACCATCACACCGATCCGATGGTCTCTAAAGGTGAAGAACTGTTTACGGGCGT
GGTTCCGATTCTGGTTGAACTGGATGGTGACGTCAATGGCCATAAATTCAGCGTTTCTGGCGAAGGTGAA
GGCGACGCAACCTATGGTAAACTGACGCTGAAATTTATCTGCACCACCGGTAAACTGCCGGTGCCGTGGC
CGACCCTGGTTACCACCCTGGCGTATGGCGTGCTGTGTTTTTCCCGCTACCCGGATCACATGAAACAGCA
CGACTTTTTCAAAAGCGCTATGCCGGAAGGTTACGTTCAAGAACGTACCATTTTCTTTAAAGATGACGGC
AACTACAAAACCCGCGCCGAAGTCAAATTTGAAGGTGATACGCTGGTGAACCGTATTGAACTGAAAGGCA
TCGATTTCAAAGAAGACGGTAATATCCTGGGCCATAAACTGGAATATAACTACAATAGCCACAACGTGTA
TATTATGGCGGATAAACAGAAAAACGGTATCAAATCTAACTTCAAAATCCGTCATAATATCGAAGATGGC
AGTGTTCAGCTGGCCGACCACTATCAGCAAAACACCCCGATTGGTGATGGCCCGGTCCTGCTGCCGGACA
ATCATTACCTGAGTACGCAGTCCAAACTGTCAAAAGATCCGAACGAAAAACGCGACCACATGGTCCTGCT
GGAATTTGTGACCGCGGCCGGTATCACGCTGGGCATGGATGAACTGTACAAAGGCGGTGGCGGTTCGGGC
GGTGGCGGTAGCCAGCAACGTTTTGAATGGGAATTTGAACAGCAATAATAACTCGAG
